>Addgene plasmid #16204 | pCMV Sport2 mPer2 | addgene partial sequence | sequence record 22494 | CMV-F 5'-CGCAAATGGGCGGTAGGCGTG-3'
AGCTCGTTTAGTGAACCGTCAGATCGCCTGGAGACGCCATCCACGCTGTTTTGACCTCCATAGAAGACAC
CGGGACCGATCCAGCCTCCGGACTCTAGCCTAGGCCGCGGGACGGATAACAATTTCACACAGGAAACAGC
TATGACCACTAGGCTTTTGCAAAAAGCTATTTAGGTGACACTATAGAAGGTACGCCTGCAGGTACCGGTC
CGGAATTCCCGGGTCGACCCACGCGTCCGGCGGCGCTACTGGGACTAGCGGCTCCGGGCGGCTGCGGCGC
AGGCCGAGCGCACCAAGTGACGGGCCGAGCAAGGGACAGACGCGCGGGTTGACGCGGCGAAGCGCTTATT
CCAGAGCCCGACATGAATGGATACGTGGACTTCTCCCCAAGTCCCACCAGTCCCACCAAGGAGCCAGGGG
CACCTCAGCCCACCCAGGCTGTGCTCCAGGAAGACGTGGACATGAGCAGTGGCTCCAGCGGAAACGAGAA
CTGCTCCACGGGACGGGACTCTCAGGGCAGTGACTGCGACGACAATGGGAAGGAGCTGCGGATGCTCGTG
GAATCTTCCAACACTCACCCCAGCCCTGATGATGCCTTCAGACTCATGATGACAGAGGCAGAGCACAACC
CCTCCACGAGCGGCTGCAGTAGTGAGCAGTCTGCCAAAGCTGACGCACACAAAGAACTGATAAGGACCCT
GAAGGAGCTGAAGGTCCACCTCCCTGCAGACAAG
