[The description below was written by a language model from this plasmid's Addgene catalogue record.]
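Description:
pCMV Sport2 mPer2 is a mammalian expression plasmid carrying the mouse Period 2 (Per2, also called mPer2) cDNA in the commercial pCMV-Sport2 backbone. The backbone is about 4.5 kb and the insert about 5.8 kb, giving a construct of roughly 10.3 kb. It is maintained in E. coli as a high-copy plasmid under ampicillin selection. The record provides no feature table, so the origin of replication, polyadenylation signal and other backbone elements are not itemised. The vector name and the use of a CMV forward sequencing primer indicate that the insert lies downstream of a cytomegalovirus immediate-early promoter, which drives strong constitutive transcription in most mammalian cell lines.

The Per2 insert was cloned directionally between SalI at the 5′ end and NotI at the 3′ end. Both sites were preserved, so the fragment can be excised or transferred to another vector. No epitope tag, fusion partner or reporter is recorded, and no mammalian selection marker is listed. The stated insert size is consistent with a cDNA clone that may include untranslated regions alongside the coding sequence, but the record does not specify exactly what the insert spans.

Per2 encodes a core component of the mammalian circadian clock. The associated publication concerns the differential responses of mper1 and mper2 to light as putative circadian regulators. The plasmid is suited to transient overexpression of mouse PER2 in cultured mammalian cells and as a source of Per2 cDNA for subcloning or probe generation in studies of circadian gene regulation.
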