Addgene plasmid #16204: pCMV Sport2 mPer2
Depositing lab: Cheng Lee. Depositing organization: Baylor College of Medicine. Publication: A differential response of two putative mammalian circadian regulators, mper1 and mper2, to light. Albrecht U, Sun ZS, Eichele G, Lee CC. Cell. 1997 Dec 26. 91(7):1055-64. 10.1016/S0092-8674(00)80495-X PubMed 9428527.
Backbone
  Vector backbone: pCMV-Sport2
  Backbone manufacturer: Invitrogen
  Backbone size w/o insert (bp): 4500
  Vector type: Mammalian Expression
Growth in bacteria
  Bacterial resistance: Ampicillin, 100 μg/mL
  Growth temperature: 37°C
  Growth strain: DH5alpha
  Copy number: High Copy
Gene/Insert
  Gene/Insert name: Per2 (alt name: mPer2)
  Species: M. musculus (mouse)
  Insert size (bp): 5800
  Entrez Gene: Per2 (a.k.a. mKIAA0347, mPer2)
  Cloning method: Restriction Enzyme; 5′ cloning site SalI (not destroyed); 3′ cloning site NotI (not destroyed)
  Sequencing primers: 5′ CMV-F
Terms and licenses: Academic/Nonprofit Terms; Industry Terms: Not Available to Industry
How to cite: pCMV Sport2 mPer2 was a gift from Cheng Lee (Addgene plasmid # 16204 ; http://n2t.net/addgene:16204 ; RRID:Addgene_16204)
